>Addgene plasmid #124859 | pAAV-FLEXfrt-SaCas9-U6-sgSlc17a7 | addgene full sequence | sequence record 243681 | Addgene NGS Result
CCTGCAGGCAGCTGCGCGCTCGCTCGCTCACTGAGGCCGCCCGGGCGTCGGGCGACCTTTGGTCGCCCGG
CCTCAGTGAGCGAGCGAGCGCGCAGAGAGGGAGTGGCCAACTCCATCACTAGGGGTTCCTGCGGCCTCTA
GACTCGAGGCGTTGACATTGATTATTGACTAGTTATTAATAGTAATCAATTACGGGGTCATTAGTTCATA
GCCCATATATGGAGTTCCGCGTTACATAACTTACGGTAAATGGCCCGCCTGGCTGACCGCCCAACGACCC
CCGCCCATTGACGTCAATAATGACGTATGTTCCCATAGTAACGCCAATAGGGACTTTCCATTGACGTCAA
TGGGTGGAGTATTTACGGTAAACTGCCCACTTGGCAGTACATCAAGTGTATCATATGCCAAGTACGCCCC
CTATTGACGTCAATGACGGTAAATGGCCCGCCTGGCATTATGCCCAGTACATGACCTTATGGGACTTTCC
TACTTGGCAGTACATCTACGTATTAGTCATCGCTATTACCATGGTGATGCGGTTTTGGCAGTACATCAAT
GGGCGTGGATAGCGGTTTGACTCACGGGGATTTCCAAGTCTCCACCCCATTGACGTCAATGGGAGTTTGT
TTTGGCACCAAAATCAACGGGACTTTCCAAAATGTCGTAACAACTCCGCCCCATTGACGCAAATGGGCGG
TAGGCGTGTACGGTGGGAGGTCTATATAAGCAGAGCTCTCTGGCTAACTACCGGTGCTAGCGTCGACAGA
ATTGGATCCGAAGTTCCTATTCTCTAGAAAGTATAGGAACTTCCAAGGCCTGAAGTTCCTATTCTTCAAA
AGGTATAGGAACTTCGCGGCCGCTTGATATCTTGGCGCGCCTTAAGCGTAATCTGGAACATCGTATGGGT
AAGCGTAATCTGGAACATCGTATGGGTAAGCGTAATCTGGAACATCGTATGGGTAGGATCCCTTTTTCTT
TTTTGCCTGGCCGGCCTTTCTCGTGGCCGCCGGCCTTTTGCCCTTTTTGATGATCTGAGGGTGCTTCTTA
GATTTCACTTCATACAGGTTGCCCAGAATGTCTGTGCTGTACTTCTTAATGCTCTGGGTCTTGGAGGCGA
TTGTCTTAATGATCCTGGGGGGCCTCTTGTCGTTCATGTTTTCCAGGTACTCGCGGTAGGTGATGTCGAT
CATGTTCACTTCGATCCGGTTCAGCAGGTCGTTGTTCACGCCGATCACTCTATACAGCTCGCCGTTGATC
TTGATCAGATCGTTGTTGTAGAAGGAGGCGATAAACTCGGCCTGGTTGCTGATCTTCTTCAGCTTCTTAG
CTTCCTCATAGCACTTGCTATTCACTTCGTAGTAGTTTTCTTTTTTGATCACATCCAGATTCTTCACGGT
CACGAACTTGTACACGCCATTGTCCAGGTACACGTCGAATCTGTAGGGCTTCAGGGACAGCTTCACGACC
TTGTTTCTGCTGTTGGGGTAGTCGTCGGTGATGTCCAGATGGGCGTTCAGTTTGTTGCCGTAATACTTAA
TCTTCTTGATCACGGGGCCGTTGTCCTTTTTGGAGTACTTGGTCAGGTAGTTCCCGGTTTCCTCGTAGTA
CTTGTACAGGGGATTCTTCTCGTCGCCGTACTGTTCCATAATCAGCTTCAGTTTCTGGTAGGTCTGGGGG
TCGTGGTGGTACATCAGCAGCTTTTCGGGGCTCTTGTTGATCAGCTTTTTCAGCTTGTCATTGTCCTTGT
CGTACAGGCCGTTCAGATTGTTCACGATCAGGGTGTTGCCCTTGTCGTCCTTCCGGGTGGAGTACAGGGT
GTCGTTAATCAGCTCTCTATTAGGCTTCTTGTCCACCCGGTGGCTGTACTTGTAGTCCTTGAAGTCCTTA
ATGTGCTTGATCTGGTGGGGGGTGATGAAGATCTCTTTGTACTCCTGCTCGGTTTCGATCTCGGGCATGC
TCTCGGCCTGCTTTTCCTCGAACATCTGGTTTTCCATCACTTTTTTGGCCTTGTCCAGTTTCTTCCACTC
TTTGAAGATGAAATCGGCGTTGGCAATGATCAGGGCGTCCTCGGCGTGGTGCTTGTACCCCTTGTTCCGC
TCTTTCTTAAACTTCCACTTCCGCCGCAGAAAGCTGGTGAAGCCGCCATTGATGGACTTCACTTTCACGT
CCAGGTTGTTCACTCTGAAGTAGCTCCGCAGCAGGTTCATCAGGCCTCTGGTGGCGTATCTGGTATCCAC
CAGGTTCCGGTTGATGAAGTCTTTCTGCACGGAGAACCTGTTGATGTCCCGTTCTTCCAGCAGATACTCT
TTCTTGGTCTTGCTGATTCTGCCCTTGCCCTTGGCCAGATTCAGGATGTGCTTCTTGAAGGTTTCGTAGC
TGATCTTGCTGTCGCTGCTGCTCAGGTACTGGAATGGGGTCCGGTTGCCCTTCTTGCTGTTTTCTTCCTG
CTTCACGAGCACCTTGTTGTTGAAGCTGTTGTCGAAGGACACGCTTCTGGGGATGATGTGGTCCACCTCA
TAGTTGAAGGGGTTGTTCAGCAGATCTTCCAGAGGGATGGCTTCCAGGCTGTACAGGCACTTGCCTTCCT
GCATGTCGTGCAGCTTGATCTTCTCGATCAGGTACTTGGCGTTCTCTTTGCCGGTGGTCCGGATGATTTC
CTCGATCCGCTCGTTGGTCTGCCGGTTCCGCTTCTGCATCTCGTTGATCATTTTCTGGGCGTCCTTGGAG
TTCTTCTCGCGGGCCAGCTCGATAATGATGTCGTTGGGCAGGCCGTACTTCTTGATGATGGCGTTGATCA
CTTTGATGCTCTGGATGAAGCTTCTCTTCACGACGGGGCTCAGGATGAAGTCGTCCACCAGGGTGGTGGG
GATCTCTTTCTGCTGGGACAGGTCCACCTTCTTGGGCACCAGCTTCAGCCGGTTGAAGATAGCGATCTGG
TTGTCGTTGGTGTGCCACAGCTCGTCCAGGATCAGGTTGATGGCCTTCAGGCTCAGGTTGTGGGTGCCGG
TATAGCCCTTCAGATTAGAGATCTGCTCGATCTCTTCCTGGGTCAGCTCGGAGTTCAGATTGGTCAGTTC
TTCCTGGATGTCCTCGCTGCTCTGGTAGATGGTCAGGATCTTGGCAATCTGATCCAGCAGCTCGGCGTTC
TCAATAATCTCTTTCCGGGCGGTAATGTCCTTGATGTCGTGGTACACCTTCAGGTTGGTGAACTCGGGCT
TGCCGGTGCTGGTCACTCTGTAGCCCTTAATATCCTCTTCGTTCACGAGGATTTCTTTGGCGATCTGCTT
CAGGGTGGGCTTCTTCTTCTGCTTGAACACGTTCTCGATGATCTGGAACTTCTCGTAATATTCCAGCTTC
TCGTTCTCGTCCCTGGTGATCACGAGATTGTTCAGGTCGTTCAGGGCGTTGTACAGGTCGGCGTTGTAGG
CGTACTTCACGCTCCGCAGTTCCTCGGGGAAGTAGGTGCAGTGGCCCATCAGCATCTCGTACCATTCTTT
GATGTCCTTCCAGCCGAAGGGGCTGCCCTCGCCAGGTCCCTCATAGTAGGTCCGCCGGGTTTCCAGCAGG
TCGATGTAGGTGTCGATGAAGCTCTGGTCCAGCTGGTGGTAGGCCTTCTGCACCTTCAGCAGCTGTTTGG
CTTCTTTCACGTAGTCGCTGGTCTTGAATCTGTTGATGCTGCCCCGCACTTCGCCGTCTTTCTTCAGCCG
TTCCAGCTGCAGTTCGGCCACGTATTTCTCTTCCAGGGCCTTGCTGTTCCGGCTGATCTGCTCTTTGGTG
GACAGCTCGTTGCCGGTGTCCTCTTCCACCTCGTTCACGTTGTGCACGCCTCTTCTCTTGGCCAGGTGCA
GCAGGGCGGCAGAGAACTCTTCCTCGCTCAGCTTCTGGCTCAGGCCCTTCACTCTGGCCTCGTAGGGGTT
GATGCCGCTCAGCTCGCTGTGGTCGGTCAGCAGGTTGTAGTCGAACAGCAGCTTCTTCACTCTCTGGATT
CTATGCCGCCTCCGCCGCTTCAGCCTTCTGGCGCCTCTCTTGCTCCGCCTGCCCTCGTTGTTTTCCACGT
TGGCCTCTTTGAACAGCCGCACGCCGGCATCGATCACGTCCCGTGTCTCGTAGTCGATGATGCCGTAGCC
CACGCTGGTGATGCCGATGTCCAGGCCCAGGATGTAGTTCCGCTTGGCTGCTGGGACTCCGTGGATACCG
ACCTTCCGCTTCTTCTTTGGGGCCATGCGGCCGCTGCAGACCGGTTTAGATCTTTACTAGTTTAAGCTTC
AATTGGAAGTTCCTATTCTTTCTAGAGTATAGGAACTTCCTGCAGTAGGCTAGCGAAGTTCCTATTCCTT
TTGAAGTATAGGAACTTCGTCGAGGGGGGGCCCGAGCTTATCGATGAATTCCTAGAGCTCGCTGATCAGC
CTCGACTGTGCCTTCTAGTTGCCAGCCATCTGTTGTTTGCCCCTCCCCCGTGCCTTCCTTGACCCTGGAA
GGTGCCACTCCCACTGTCCTTTCCTAATAAAATGAGGAAATTGCATCGCATTGTCTGAGTAGGTGTCATT
CTATTCTGGGGGGTGGGGTGGGGCAGGACAGCAAGGGGGAGGATTGGGAAGAGAATAGCAGGCATGCTGG
GGAGGTACCGAGGGCCTATTTCCCATGATTCCTTCATATTTGCATATACGATACAAGGCTGTTAGAGAGA
TAATTGGAATTAATTTGACTGTAAACACAAAGATATTAGTACAAAATACGTGACGTAGAAAGTAATAATT
TCTTGGGTAGTTTGCAGTTTTAAAATTATGTTTTAAAATGGACTATCATATGCTTACCGTAACTTGAAAG
TATTTCGATTTCTTGGCTTTATATATCTTGTGGAAAGGACGAAACACCGCCACCATGGAGTTCCGGCAGG
GTTTTAGTACTCTGGAAACAGAATCTACTAAAACAAGGCAAAATGCCGTGTTTATCTCGTCAACTTGTTG
GCGAGATTTTTGCGGCCGCAGGAACCCCTAGTGATGGAGTTGGCCACTCCCTCTCTGCGCGCTCGCTCGC
TCACTGAGGCCGGGCGACCAAAGGTCGCCCGACGCCCGGGCTTTGCCCGGGCGGCCTCAGTGAGCGAGCG
AGCGCGCAGCTGCCTGCAGGGGCGCCTGATGCGGTATTTTCTCCTTACGCATCTGTGCGGTATTTCACAC
CGCATA
[95 nt withheld, positions 5187-5281]
T
[46 nt withheld, positions 5283-5328]
C
[141 nt withheld, positions 5330-5470]
CCTTTGACGTTGGAGTCCACGTTCTTT
[37 nt withheld, positions 5498-5534]
ACTCTATCTCGGGCTATTCTTTTGATTTATAAGGGATTTTGCCGATTTCGGTCTATTGGTTAAAAAATGA
GCTGATTTAACAAAAATTTAACGCGAATTTTAACAAAATATTAACGTTTACAATTTTATGGTGCACTCTC
AGTACAATCTGCTCTGATGCCGCATAGTTAAGCCAGCCCCGACACCCGCCAACACCCGCTGACGCGCCCT
GACGGGCTTGTCTGCTCCCGGCATCCGCTTACAGACAAGCTGTGACCGTCTCCGGGAGCTGCATGTGTCA
GAGGTTTTCACCGTCATCACCGAAACGCGCGAGACGAAAGGGCCTCGTGATACGCCTATTTTTATAGGTT
AATGTCATGATAATAATGGTTTCTTAGACGTCAGGTGGCACTTTTCGGGGAAATGTGCGCGGAACCCCTA
TTTGTTTATTTTTCTAAATACATTCAAATATGTATCCGCTCATGAGACAATAACCCTGATAAATGCTTCA
ATAATATTGAAAAAGGAAGAGTATGAGTATTCAACATTTCCGTGTCGCCCTTATTCCCTTTTTTGCGGCA
TTTTGCCTTCCTGTTTTTGCTCACCCAGAAACGCTGGTGAAAGTAAAAGATGCTGAAGATCAGTTGGGTG
CACGAGTGGGTTACATCGAACTGGATCTCAACAGCGGTAAGATCCTTGAGAGTTTTCGCCCCGAAGAACG
TTTTCCAATGATGAGCACTTTTAAAGTTCTGCTATGTGGCGCGGTATTATCCCGTATTGACGCCGGGCAA
GAGCAACTCGGTCGCCGCATACACTATTCTCAGAATGACTTGGTTGAGTACTCACCAGTCACAGAAAAGC
ATCTTACGGATGGCATGACAGTAAGAGAATTATGCAGTGCTGCCATAACCATGAGTGATAACACTGCGGC
CAACTTACTTCTGACAACGATCGGAGGACCGAAGGAGCTAACCGCTTTTTTGCACAACATGGGGGATCAT
GTAACTCGCCTTGATCGTTGGGAACCGGAGCTGAATGAAGCCATACCAAACGACGAGCGTGACACCACGA
TGCCTGTAGCAATGGCAACAACGTTGCGCAAACTATTAACTGGCGAACTACTTACTCTAGCTTCCCGGCA
ACAATTAATAGACTGGATGGAGGCGGATAAAGTTGCAGGACCACTTCTGCGCTCGGCCCTTCCGGCTGGC
TGGTTTATTGCTGATAAATCTGGAGCCGGTGAGCGTGGAAGCCGCGGTATCATTGCAGCACTGGGGCCAG
ATGGTAAGCCCTCCCGTATCGTAGTTATCTACACGACGGGGAGTCAGGCAACTATGGATGAACGAAATAG
ACAGATCGCTGAGATAGGTGCCTCACTGATTAAGCATTGGTAACTGTCAGACCAAGTTTACTCATATATA
CTTTAGATTGATTTAAAACTTCATTTTTAATTTAAAAGGATCTAGGTGAAGATCCTTTTTGATAATCTCA
TGACCAAAATCCCTTAACGTGAGTTTTCGTTCCACTGAGCGTCAGACCCCGTAGAAAAGATCAAAGGATC
TTCTTGAGATCCTTTTTTTCTGCGCGTAATCTGCTGCTTGCAAACAAAAAAACCACCGCTACCAGCGGTG
GTTTGTTTGCCGGATCAAGAGCTACCAACTCTTTTTCCGAAGGTAACTGGCTTCAGCAGAGCGCAGATAC
CAAATACTGTTCTTCTAGTGTAGCCGTAGTTAGGCCACCACTTCAAGAACTCTGTAGCACCGCCTACATA
CCTCGCTCTGCTAATCCTGTTACCAGTGGCTGCTGCCAGTGGCGATAAGTCGTGTCTTACCGGGTTGGAC
TCAAGACGATAGTTACCGGATAAGGCGCAGCGGTCGGGCTGAACGGGGGGTTCGTGCACACAGCCCAGCT
TGGAGCGAACGACCTACACCGAACTGAGATACCTACAGCGTGAGCTATGAGAAAGCGCCACGCTTCCCGA
AGGGAGAAAGGCGGACAGGTATCCGGTAAGCGGCAGGGTCGGAACAGGAGAGCGCACGAGGGAGCTTCCA
GGGGGAAACGCCTGGTATCTTTATAGTCCTGTCGGGTTTCGCCACCTCTGACTTGAGCGTCGATTTTTGT
GATGCTCGTCAGGGGGGCGGAGCCTATGGAAAAACGCCAGCAACGCGGCCTTTTTACGGTTCCTGGCCTT
TTGCTGGCCTTTTGCTCACATGT
Features (pLannotate 1.2.2; 21 found; start..end, strand, type, name):
     12..39      +  repeat_region  AAV2 ITR (fragment): inverted terminal repeat of adeno-associated virus serotype 2 inverted
     68..95      +  repeat_region  AAV2 ITR (fragment): inverted terminal repeat of adeno-associated virus serotype 2 inverted
    154..533     +  enhancer       CMV enhancer: human cytomegalovirus immediate early enhancer
    534..737     +  promoter       CMV promoter: human cytomegalovirus (CMV) immediate early promoter
    780..813     +  protein_bind   FRT (minimal): supports FLP-mediated excision but not integration (Turan and Bode, 2011) FLP recombinase from the Saccharomyces cerevisiae 2μ plasmid
    883..911     -  CDS            3xHA (fragment): three tandem HA epitope tags
    922..938     -  CDS            3xHA (fragment): three tandem HA epitope tags
    949..965     -  CDS            3xHA (fragment): three tandem HA epitope tags
    972..1019    -  CDS            nucleoplasmin NLS: bipartite nuclear localization signal from nucleoplasmin
   1020..4175    -  CDS            cas9: CAS9_STAAU - Experimental evidence at protein level: Swiss-Prot protein existence level 1. CRISPR (clustered regularly interspaced short palindromic repeat) is an adaptive immune system that provides protection against mobile genetic elements (viruses, transposable elements and conjugative plasmids). CRISPR clusters contain spacers, sequences complementary to antecedent mobile elements, and target invading nucleic acids. CRISPR clusters are transcribed and processed into CRISPR RNA (crRNA). In type II CRISPR systems correct processing of pre-crRNA requires a trans- encoded small RNA (tracrRNA)
   4416..4527    +  polyA_signal   bGH poly(A) signal: bovine growth hormone polyadenylation signal
   4630..4870    +  promoter       U6 promoter: RNA polymerase III promoter for human U6 snRNA
   4901..4976    +  misc_RNA       Sa gRNA scaffold: guide RNA scaffold for the Staphylococcus aureus CRISPR/Cas9 system
   4990..5130    +  repeat_region  AAV2 ITR: inverted terminal repeat of adeno-associated virus serotype 2 inverted
   5135..5186    -  misc_feature   bom (fragment): basis of mobility region from pBR322
   5205..5660    +  rep_origin     f1 ori (sequence partly withheld): f1 bacteriophage origin of replication; arrow indicates direction of (+) strand synthesis
   5661..5710    -  misc_feature   bom (fragment): basis of mobility region from pBR322
   5812..5847    -  CDS            rop (fragment): Rop protein, which maintains plasmids at low copy number; rop
   5942..6046    +  promoter       AmpR promoter: bla
   6047..6907    +  CDS            AmpR: β-lactamase; bla; confers resistance to ampicillin, carbenicillin, and related antibiotics
   7078..7666    +  rep_origin     ori: high-copy-number ColE1/pMB1/pBR322/pUC origin of replication
