[The description below was written by a language model from this plasmid's Addgene catalogue record and pLannotate feature annotations shown in this document.]
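Description:
pAAV-FLEXfrt-SaCas9-U6-sgSlc17a7 is a single-vector AAV CRISPR plasmid built on the pX601 backbone and intended for mutagenesis of the mouse Slc17a7 gene (also known as Vglut1). It is a 7.7 kb transfer plasmid whose payload sits between AAV2 inverted terminal repeats, which allow the cassette to be packaged into recombinant AAV particles. The annotation finds a complete ITR on the 3′ side but only short ITR fragments on the 5′ side. In bacteria, the plasmid is maintained by a high-copy ColE1/pUC-type origin and selected with ampicillin through the β-lactamase gene. An f1 origin is also present in the backbone.

The payload combines nuclease and guide in one genome, which is feasible because Staphylococcus aureus Cas9 is compact. A CMV enhancer/promoter faces an SaCas9 coding sequence placed on the opposite strand, carrying a nucleoplasmin nuclear localization signal and a 3xHA epitope tag at its C-terminal end, with a bGH polyadenylation signal downstream. Because the open reading frame is inverted relative to the promoter, it should remain silent until FLP recombinase flips it into the sense orientation. This is the "FLEXfrt" design indicated by the name. The feature table annotates only one minimal FRT site, upstream of the cassette, so the full arrangement of recombinase sites is not documented in the record. Downstream, a human U6 Pol III promoter drives constitutive expression of the Slc17a7-targeting spacer fused to the Sa gRNA scaffold. The construct is meant for cell-type-restricted disruption of Slc17a7 in FLP-expressing neurons of the adult mouse nervous system, and the HA tag allows detection of recombined SaCas9.
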