Addgene plasmid #124859: pAAV-FLEXfrt-SaCas9-U6-sgSlc17a7
Purpose: Mutagenesis of Slc17a7
Depositing lab: Larry Zweifel. Depositing organization: University of Washington. Publication: Conditional Single Vector CRISPR/SaCas9 Viruses for Efficient Mutagenesis in the Adult Mouse Nervous System. Hunker AC, Soden ME, Krayushkina D, Heymann G, Awatramani R, Zweifel LS. Cell Rep. 2020 Mar 24;30(12):4303-4316.e6. doi: 10.1016/j.celrep.2020.02.092. PubMed 32209486.
Backbone
  Vector backbone: pX601
  Vector type: Mouse Targeting, AAV, CRISPR
Growth in bacteria
  Bacterial resistance: Ampicillin, 100 μg/mL
  Growth temperature: 37°C
  Growth strain: NEB Stable
  Copy number: High Copy
Gene/Insert
  Gene/Insert name: Slc17a7
  gRNA/shRNA sequence: CCACCATGGAGTTCCGGCAGG
  Species: M. musculus (mouse)
  Entrez Gene: Slc17a7 (a.k.a. 2900052E22Rik, Vglut1)
  Cloning method: Restriction Enzyme; 5′ cloning site Unknown (unknown if destroyed); 3′ cloning site Unknown (unknown if destroyed)
Terms and licenses: Academic/Nonprofit Terms; Industry Terms: Not Available to Industry
How to cite: pAAV-FLEXfrt-SaCas9-U6-sgSlc17a7 was a gift from Larry Zweifel (Addgene plasmid # 124859 ; http://n2t.net/addgene:124859 ; RRID:Addgene_124859)
