>Addgene plasmid #124859 | pAAV-FLEXfrt-SaCas9-U6-sgSlc17a7 | depositor partial sequence | sequence record 238471 | U6 promoter, sgRNA insert, SaCas9 sgRNA scaffold
GAGGGCCTATTTCCCATGATTCCTTCATATTTGCATATACGATACAAGGCTGTTAGAGAGATAATTGGAA
TTAATTTGACTGTAAACACAAAGATATTAGTACAAAATACGTGACGTAGAAAGTAATAATTTCTTGGGTA
GTTTGCAGTTTTAAAATTATGTTTTAAAATGGACTATCATATGCTTACCGTAACTTGAAAGTATTTCGAT
TTCTTGGCTTTATATATCTTGTGGAAAGGACGAAACACCGCCACCATGGAGTTCCGGCAGGGTTTTAGTA
CTCTGGAAACAGAATCTACTAAAACAAGGCAAAATGCCGTGTTTATCTCGTCAACTTGTTGGCGAGA
